Addgene plasmid #243887: pUPD3_CDS_Stuffer10
Purpose: GoldenBraid2.0 Transcriptionally-inert stuffer part.
Depositing lab: Christophe Herman. Depositing organization: Baylor College of Medicine. Publication: GoldenBraid2.0 E. coli: a comprehensive and characterized toolkit for enterics. Cooke MB, Welch KT, Ramirez LD, Wen AX, Marciano DC, Herman C. Synth Biol (Oxf). 2025 Aug 14;10(1):ysaf015. doi: 10.1093/synbio/ysaf015. eCollection 2025. PubMed 40927394.
Backbone
  Vector backbone: pUPD3
  Vector type: Bacterial Expression
Growth in bacteria
  Bacterial resistance: Chloramphenicol, 25 μg/mL
  Growth temperature: 37°C
  Growth strain: DH5alpha
  Copy number: High Copy
Gene/Insert
  Gene/Insert name: Stuffer10
  Species: Synthetic
  Insert size (bp): 20
  Cloning method: Golden Gate
Terms and licenses: Academic/Nonprofit Terms; Industry Terms: Not Available to Industry
How to cite: pUPD3_CDS_Stuffer10 was a gift from Christophe Herman (Addgene plasmid # 243887 ; http://n2t.net/addgene:243887 ; RRID:Addgene_243887)
