[The description below was written by a language model from this plasmid's Addgene catalogue record and pLannotate feature annotations shown in this document.]
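Description:
pUPD3_CDS_Stuffer10 is a small (about 2.4 kb) GoldenBraid2.0 part plasmid built on the pUPD3 universal domestication backbone and belonging to a toolkit adapted for E. coli and related enteric bacteria. It is catalogued as a bacterial expression vector, but its role is that of a level-0 part donor rather than an expression construct in its own right. It replicates in E. coli from a high-copy ColE1/pUC-type origin and is selected with chloramphenicol through a cat gene driven by its native cat promoter. An f1 bacteriophage origin is also annotated, along with a short tet promoter fragment that appears to be a backbone remnant.

The payload is Stuffer10, a 20 bp synthetic sequence described as transcriptionally inert and inserted by Golden Gate cloning. The name indicates that it is formatted for the CDS position of the GoldenBraid grammar, so it can occupy the coding-sequence slot in a multipart Type IIS assembly when no functional gene is wanted there, for example as a neutral placeholder or spacer. The insert is too short and non-canonical to be picked up by the automated annotation, so it does not appear in the feature table. It presumably lies in the cloning region between the flanking T7 and SP6 phage promoters, which face inward across the plasmid's numbering origin. Only a small lacZα fragment remains beside the T7 promoter, consistent with the part having replaced a lacZα screening cassette, although the record does not state this. The specific overhangs and Type IIS sites used for part release are also not given in the record.
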