Features (pLannotate 1.2.2; 8 found; start..end, strand, type, name):
     72..90      -  promoter       SP6 promoter: promoter for bacteriophage SP6 RNA polymerase
    237..825     -  rep_origin     ori: high-copy-number ColE1/pMB1/pBR322/pUC origin of replication
    940..1042    +  promoter       cat promoter: promoter of the E. coli cat gene encoding chloramphenicol acetyltransferase
   1043..1699    +  CDS            cat: CAT_ECOLX - Experimental evidence at protein level: Swiss-Prot protein existence level 1. This enzyme is an effector of chloramphenicol resistance in bacteria. From Escherichia coli. This protein is used as a marker in many commonly used cloning vectors, such as pACYC184.
   1787..1804    -  promoter       tet promoter (fragment): E. coli promoter for tetracycline efflux protein gene
   1815..2270    +  rep_origin     f1 ori (sequence partly withheld): f1 bacteriophage origin of replication; arrow indicates direction of (+) strand synthesis
   2289..2310    -  CDS            lacZα (fragment): LacZα fragment of β-galactosidase; lacZ fragment
   2313..2331    +  promoter       T7 promoter: promoter for bacteriophage T7 RNA polymerase
>Addgene plasmid #243887 | pUPD3_CDS_Stuffer10 | addgene full sequence | sequence record 493268 | Addgene NGS Result
GGTCTCGAATGGACTTGGAACGTCCCCTAGAGCTTCGAGACCACTCATCGCCCAATCACTAGTGAATTCG
TTCTATAGTGTCACCTAAATACCATAGAGCCGTTGGTCATAGCTGTTTCCTGTCCAGGCATCATGACACG
GTTATCCACAGAATCAGGGGATAACGCAGGAAAGAACATGTGAGCAAAAGGCCAGCAAAAGGCCAGGAAC
CGTAAAAAGGCCGCGTTGCTGGCGTTTTTCCATAGGCTCCGCCCCCCTGACGAGCATCACAAAAATCGAC
GCTCAAGTCAGAGGTGGCGAAACCCGACAGGACTATAAAGATACCAGGCGTTTCCCCCTGGAAGCTCCCT
CGTGCGCTCTCCTGTTCCGACCCTGCCGCTTACCGGATACCTGTCCGCCTTTCTCCCTTCGGGAAGCGTG
GCGCTTTCTCATAGCTCACGCTGTAGGTATCTCAGTTCGGTGTAGGTCGTTCGCTCCAAGCTGGGCTGTG
TGCACGAACCCCCCGTTCAGCCCGACCGCTGCGCCTTATCCGGTAACTATCGTCTTGAGTCCAACCCGGT
AAGACACGACTTATCGCCACTGGCAGCAGCCACTGGTAACAGGATTAGCAGAGCGAGGTATGTAGGCGGT
GCTACAGAGTTCTTGAAGTGGTGGCCTAACTACGGCTACACTAGAAGAACAGTATTTGGTATCTGCGCTC
TGCTGAAGCCAGTTACCTTCGGAAAAAGAGTTGGTAGCTCTTGATCCGGCAAACAAACCACCGCTGGTAG
CGGTGGTTTTTTTGTTTGCAAGCAGCAGATTACGCGCAGAAAAAAAGGATCTCAAGAAGATCCTTTGATC
TTTTCTACGGGGTCTGACGCTCAGTGGAACGAAAACTCACGTTAAGGGATTTTGGTCATGAGATTATCAA
AAAGGATCTTCACCTAGATCCTTTTGTGATGATCGGCACGTAAGAGGTTCCAACTTTCACCATAATGAAA
TAAGATCACTACCGGGCGTATTTTTTGAGTTATCGAGATTTTCAGGAGCTAAGGAAGCTAAAATGGAGAA
AAAAATCACTGGATATACCACCGTTGATATATCCCAATGGCATCGTAAAGAACATTTTGAGGCATTTCAG
TCAGTTGCTCAATGTACCTATAACCAGACCGTTCAGCTGGATATTACGGCCTTTTTAAAGACCGTAAAGA
AAAATAAGCACAAGTTTTATCCGGCCTTTATTCACATTCTTGCCCGCCTGATGAATGCTCATCCGGAATT
CCGTATGGCAATGAAAGACGGTGAGCTGGTGATATGGGATAGTGTTCACCCTTGTTACACCGTTTTCCAT
GAGCAAACTGAAACGTTTTCATCGCTCTGGAGTGAATACCACGACGATTTCCGGCAGTTTCTACACATAT
ATTCGCAAGATGTGGCGTGTTACGGTGAAAACCTGGCCTATTTCCCTAAAGGGTTTATTGAGAATATGTT
TTTCGTGTCAGCCAATCCCTGGGTGAGTTTCACCAGTTTTGATTTAAACGTGGCCAATATGGACAACTTC
TTCGCCCCCGTTTTCACCATGGGCAAATATTATACGCAAGGCGACAAGGTGCTGATGCCGCTGGCGATTC
AGGTTCATCATGCCGTTTGTGATGGCTTCCATGTCGGCAGAATGCTTAATGAATTACAACAGTACTGCGA
TGAGTGGCAGGGCGGGGCGTAATTTTTTTAAGGCAGTTATTGGTGCCCTTAAACGCCTGGTTGCTACGCC
TGAATAAGTGATAATAAGCGGATGAATGGCAGAAATTCGATGATAAGCTGTCAAACATGATGT
[125 nt withheld, positions 1814-1938]
C
[91 nt withheld, positions 1940-2030]
AGGGTGATGGTTCACGTAGTGGGCCAGCGCCCTGATAGACGGTTTTTCGCCCTTTGACGTTGGAGTCCAC
GTTCTTT
[37 nt withheld, positions 2108-2144]
ACCCTATCTCGGTCTATTCTTTTGATTTATAAGGGATTTTGCCGATTTCGGCCTATTGGTTAAAAAATGA
GCTGATTTAACAAAAATTTAACGCGAATTTTAACAAAATATTAACGCTTACAATTTTAACATTGTAGAAA
CGCATGTAAAACGACGGCCAGTGAATTGTAATACGACTCACTATAGGGTGAATTCCGCTTAGGACCTTAG
ATATTGATCTCAA
